Addgene plasmid #66022: B0034m_BC
Purpose: MoClo Basic Part: RBS - Weiss RBS, high strength. Modified from Bba_B0034 to adjust spacing in MC system. [B:B0034m:C]
Depositing lab: Douglas Densmore. Depositing organization: Boston University Main Campus. Publication: CIDAR MoClo: Improved MoClo Assembly Standard and New E. coli Part Library Enable Rapid Combinatorial Design for Synthetic and Traditional Biology. Iverson SV, Haddock TL, Beal J, Densmore DM. ACS Synth Biol. 2016 Jan 15;5(1):99-103. doi: 10.1021/acssynbio.5b00124. Epub 2015 Nov 4. PubMed 26479688.
Backbone
  Vector backbone: DVA
  Vector type: Synthetic Biology
Growth in bacteria
  Bacterial resistance: Ampicillin, 100 μg/mL
  Growth temperature: 37°C
  Growth strain: DH5alpha
  Copy number: Unknown
Gene/Insert
  Gene/Insert name: RBS (alt name: Basic Part - RBS)
  Species: Synthetic
  Cloning method: Unknown
Terms and licenses: Academic/Nonprofit Terms; Industry Terms: Not Available to Industry
How to cite: B0034m_BC was a gift from Douglas Densmore (Addgene plasmid # 66022 ; http://n2t.net/addgene:66022 ; RRID:Addgene_66022)
