[The description below was written by a language model from this plasmid's Addgene catalogue record and pLannotate feature annotations shown in this document.]
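Description:
B0034m_BC is a small (about 2.1 kb) synthetic-biology plasmid that serves as a Level 0 "basic part" in the CIDAR MoClo modular cloning system for E. coli. It is built on the DVA destination vector backbone and is propagated in standard cloning strains. A high-copy ColE1/pUC-type origin of replication drives maintenance, although the catalogue entry itself lists copy number as unknown. Selection is with ampicillin, through a β-lactamase gene expressed from its native bla promoter. The feature table also detects a BioBrick prefix and suffix flanking the cloning region, along with a putative bacterial transcription terminator adjacent to the prefix, which probably insulates the part site from read-through from the backbone.

The payload is a single short synthetic element: a high-strength ribosome binding site (the Weiss RBS), derived from the BioBrick part B0034 and modified to adjust spacing for the MoClo format. It is too short to be picked up by the automated annotation, so it does not appear as a separate feature, but by position it should lie between the BioBrick prefix and suffix across the sequence origin. The "BC" designation means the part is flanked by the B and C fusion sites of the assembly standard. In Golden Gate-style Type IIS assembly, these overhangs place the RBS after a promoter part and before a coding-sequence part. The plasmid has no expression function of its own. It is a library component used to supply strong translation initiation when transcriptional units are combined combinatorially into multi-gene circuits in E. coli.
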