Features (pLannotate 1.2.2; 6 found; start..end, strand, type, name):
     37..57      +  misc_feature   BioBrick suffix: universal suffix for all parts
    234..822     -  rep_origin     ori: high-copy-number ColE1/pMB1/pBR322/pUC origin of replication
    993..1853    -  CDS            AmpR: β-lactamase; bla; confers resistance to ampicillin, carbenicillin, and related antibiotics
   1854..1958    -  promoter       AmpR promoter: bla
   2048..2091    -  terminator     bacterial terminator: putative bacterial transcription terminator
   2094..2115    +  misc_feature   BioBrick prefix: BioBrick prefix for parts that do not start with "ATG"
>Addgene plasmid #66022 | B0034m_BC | depositor full sequence | sequence record 114152 | B0034m_BC sequence 2129 bps
TACTAGAGAAAGAGGAGAAATACTAAATGAGAGACCTACTAGTAGCGGCCGCTGCAGGCTTCCTCGCTCA
CTGACTCGCTGCGCTCGGTCGTTCGGCTGCGGCGAGCGGTATCAGCTCACTCAAAGGCGGTAATACGGTT
ATCCACAGAATCAGGGGATAACGCAGGAAAGAACATGTGAGCAAAAGGCCAGCAAAAGGCCAGGAACCGT
AAAAAGGCCGCGTTGCTGGCGTTTTTCCACAGGCTCCGCCCCCCTGACGAGCATCACAAAAATCGACGCT
CAAGTCAGAGGTGGCGAAACCCGACAGGACTATAAAGATACCAGGCGTTTCCCCCTGGAAGCTCCCTCGT
GCGCTCTCCTGTTCCGACCCTGCCGCTTACCGGATACCTGTCCGCCTTTCTCCCTTCGGGAAGCGTGGCG
CTTTCTCATAGCTCACGCTGTAGGTATCTCAGTTCGGTGTAGGTCGTTCGCTCCAAGCTGGGCTGTGTGC
ACGAACCCCCCGTTCAGCCCGACCGCTGCGCCTTATCCGGTAACTATCGTCTTGAGTCCAACCCGGTAAG
ACACGACTTATCGCCACTGGCAGCAGCCACTGGTAACAGGATTAGCAGAGCGAGGTATGTAGGCGGTGCT
ACAGAGTTCTTGAAGTGGTGGCCTAACTACGGCTACACTAGAAGAACAGTATTTGGTATCTGCGCTCTGC
TGAAGCCAGTTACCTTCGGAAAAAGAGTTGGTAGCTCTTGATCCGGCAAACAAACCACCGCTGGTAGCGG
TGGTTTTTTTGTTTGCAAGCAGCAGATTACGCGCAGAAAAAAAGGATCTCAAGAAGATCCTTTGATCTTT
TCTACGGGGTCTGACGCTCAGTGGAACGAAAACTCACGTTAAGGGATTTTGGTCATGAGATTATCAAAAA
GGATCTTCACCTAGATCCTTTTAAATTAAAAATGAAGTTTTAAATCAATCTAAAGTATATATGAGTAAAC
TTGGTCTGACAGTTACCAATGCTTAATCAGTGAGGCACCTATCTCAGCGATCTGTCTATTTCGTTCATCC
ATAGTTGCCTGACTCCCCGTCGTGTAGATAACTACGATACGGGAGGGCTTACCATCTGGCCCCAGTGCTG
CAATGATACCGCGCGACCCACGCTCACCGGCTCCAGATTTATCAGCAATAAACCAGCCAGCCGGAAGGGC
CGAGCGCAGAAGTGGTCCTGCAACTTTATCCGCCTCCATCCAGTCTATTAATTGTTGCCGGGAAGCTAGA
GTAAGTAGTTCGCCAGTTAATAGTTTGCGCAACGTTGTTGCCATTGCTACAGGCATCGTGGTGTCACGCT
CGTCGTTTGGTATGGCTTCATTCAGCTCCGGTTCCCAACGATCAAGGCGAGTTACATGATCCCCCATGTT
GTGCAAAAAAGCGGTTAGCTCCTTCGGTCCTCCGATCGTTGTCAGAAGTAAGTTGGCCGCAGTGTTATCA
CTCATGGTTATGGCAGCACTGCATAATTCTCTTACTGTCATGCCATCCGTAAGATGCTTTTCTGTGACTG
GTGAGTACTCAACCAAGTCATTCTGAGAATAGTGTATGCGGCGACCGAGTTGCTCTTGCCCGGCGTCAAT
ACGGGATAATACCGCGCCACATAGCAGAACTTTAAAAGTGCTCATCATTGGAAAACGTTCTTCGGGGCGA
AAACTCTCAAGGATCTTACCGCTGTTGAGATCCAGTTCGATGTAACCCACTCGTGCACCCAACTGATCTT
CAGCATCTTTTACTTTCACCAGCGTTTCTGGGTGAGCAAAAACAGGAAGGCAAAATGCCGCAAAAAAGGG
AATAAGGGCGACACGGAAATGTTGAATACTCATACTCTTCCTTTTTCAATATTATTGAAGCATTTATCAG
GGTTATTGTCTCATGAGCGGATACATATTTGAATGTATTTAGAAAAATAAACAAATAGGGGTTCCGCGCA
CATTTCCCCGAAAAGTGCCACCTGACGTCTAAGAAACCATTATTATCATGACATTAACCTATAAAAATAG
GCGTATCACGAGGCAGAATTTCAGATAAAAAAAATCCTTAGCTTTCGCTAAGGATGATTTCTGGAATTCG
CGGCCGCTTCTAGAGACTAGTGGGTCTCA
