>Addgene plasmid #66022 | B0034m_BC | addgene partial sequence | sequence record 114151 | MoCloR 5'-gccacctgacgtctaagaaacc-3'
ATAGGCGTATCACGAGGCAGAATTTCAGATAAAAAAAATCCTTAGCTTTCGCTAAGGATGATTTCTGGAA
TTCGCGGCCGCTTCTAGAGACTAGTGGGTCTCATACTAGAGAAAGAGGAGAAATACTAAATGAGAGACCT
ACTAGTAGCGGCCGCTGCAGGCTTCCTCGCTCACTGACTCGCTGCGCTCGGTCGTTCGGCTGCGGCGAGC
GGTATCAGCTCACTCAAAGGCGGTAATACGGTTATCCACAGAATCAGGGGATAACGCAGGAAAGAACATG
TGAGCAAAAGGCCAGCAAAAGGCCAGGAACCGTAAAAAGGCCGCGTTGCTGGCGTTTTTCCACAGGCTCC
GCCCCCCTGACGAGCATCACAAAAATCGACGCTCAAGTCAGAGGTGGCGAAACCCGACAGGACTATAAAG
ATACCAGGCGTTTCCCCCTGGAAGCTCCCTCGTGCGCTCTCCTGTTCCGACCCTGCCGCTTACCGGATAC
CTGTCCGCCTTTCTCCCTTCGGGAAGCGTGGCGCTTTCTCATAGCTCACGCTGTAGGTATCTCAGTTCGG
TGTAGGTCGTTCGCTCCAAGCTGGGCTGTGTGCACGAACCCCCCGTTCAGCCCGACCGCTGCGCCTTATC
CGGTAACTATCGTCTTGAGTCCAACCCGGTAAGACACGACTTATCGCCACTGGCAGCAGCCACTGGTAAC
AGGATTAGCAGAGCGAGGTATGTAGGCGGTGCTACAGAGTTCTTGAAGTGGTGGCCTAACTACGGCTACA
CTAGAAGAACAGTATTTGGTATCTGCGCTCTGCTGAAGCCAGTTACCTTCGGAA
